>Addgene plasmid #205659 | LBAPTW | addgene full sequence | sequence record 430320 | Addgene NGS Result
GGAAGGGCTAATTCACTCCCAAAGAAGACAAGATATCCTTGATCTGTGGATCTACCACACACAAGGCTAC
TTCCCTGATTAGCAGAACTACACACCAGGGCCAGGGGTCAGATATCCACTGACCTTTGGATGGTGCTACA
AGCTAGTACCAGTTGAGCCAGATAAGGTAGAAGAGGCCAATAAAGGAGAGAACACCAGCTTGTTACACCC
TGTGAGCCTGCATGGGATGGATGACCCGGAGAGAGAAGTGTTAGAGTGGAGGTTTGACAGCCGCCTAGCA
TTTCATCACGTGGCCCGAGAGCTGCATCCGGAGTACTTCAAGAACTGCTGATATCGAGCTTGCTACAAGG
GACTTTCCGCTGGGGACTTTCCAGGGAGGCGTGGCCTGGGCGGGACTGGGGAGTGGCGAGCCCTCAGATC
CTGCATATAAGCAGCTGCTTTTTGCCTGTACTGGGTCTCTCTGGTTAGACCAGATCTGAGCCTGGGAGCT
CTCTGGCTAACTAGGGAACCCACTGCTTAAGCCTCAATAAAGCTTGCCTTGAGTGCTTCAAGTAGTGTGT
GCCCGTCTGTTGTGTGACTCTGGTAACTAGAGATCCCTCAGACCCTTTTAGTCAGTGTGGAAAATCTCTA
GCAGTGGCGCCCGAACAGGGACTTGAAAGCGAAAGGGAAACCAGAGGAGCTCTCTCGACGCAGGACTCGG
CTTGCTGAAGCGCGCACGGCAAGAGGCGAGGGGCGGCGACTGGTGAGTACGCCAAAAATTTTGACTAGCG
GAGGCTAGAAGGAGAGAGATGGGTGCGAGAGCGTCAGTATTAAGCGGGGGAGAATTAGATCGCGATGGGA
AAAAATTCGGTTAAGGCCAGGGGGAAAGAAAAAATATAAATTAAAACATATAGTATGGGCAAGCAGGGAG
CTAGAACGATTCGCAGTTAATCCTGGCCTGTTAGAAACATCAGAAGGCTGTAGACAAATACTGGGACAGC
TACAACCATCCCTTCAGACAGGATCAGAAGAACTTAGATCATTATATAATACAGTAGCAACCCTCTATTG
TGTGCATCAAAGGATAGAGATAAAAGACACCAAGGAAGCTTTAGACAAGATAGAGGAAGAGCAAAACAAA
AGTAAGACCACCGCACAGCAAGCGGCCGGCCGCTGATCTTCAGACCTGGAGGAGGAGATATGAGGGACAA
TTGGAGAAGTGAATTATATAAATATAAAGTAGTAAAAATTGAACCATTAGGAGTAGCACCCACCAAGGCA
AAGAGAAGAGTGGTGCAGAGAGAAAAAAGAGCAGTGGGAATAGGAGCTTTGTTCCTTGGGTTCTTGGGAG
CAGCAGGAAGCACTATGGGCGCAGCGTCAATGACGCTGACGGTACAGGCCAGACAATTATTGTCTGGTAT
AGTGCAGCAGCAGAACAATTTGCTGAGGGCTATTGAGGCGCAACAGCATCTGTTGCAACTCACAGTCTGG
GGCATCAAGCAGCTCCAGGCAAGAATCCTGGCTGTGGAAAGATACCTAAAGGATCAACAGCTCCTGGGGA
TTTGGGGTTGCTCTGGAAAACTCATTTGCACCACTGCTGTGCCTTGGAATGCTAGTTGGAGTAATAAATC
TCTGGAACAGATTTGGAATCACACGACCTGGATGGAGTGGGACAGAGAAATTAACAATTACACAAGCTTA
ATACACTCCTTAATTGAAGAATCGCAAAACCAGCAAGAAAAGAATGAACAAGAATTATTGGAATTAGATA
AATGGGCAAGTTTGTGGAATTGGTTTAACATAACAAATTGGCTGTGGTATATAAAATTATTCATAATGAT
AGTAGGAGGCTTGGTAGGTTTAAGAATAGTTTTTGCTGTACTTTCTATAGTGAATAGAGTTAGGCAGGGA
TATTCACCATTATCGTTTCAGACCCACCTCCCAACCCCGAGGGGACCCGACAGGCCCGAAGGAATAGAAG
AAGAAGGTGGAGAGAGAGACAGAGACAGATCCATTCGATTAGTGAACGGATCTCGACGGTATCGCCTTTA
AAAGAAAAGGGGGGATTGGGGGGTACAGTGCAGGGGAAAGAATAGTAGACATAATAGCAACAGACATACA
AACTAAAGAATTACAAAAACAAATTACAAAAATTCAAAATTTTCGGGTTTATTACAGGGACAGCAGAGAT
CCAGTTTATCGATAGTCGTTACATAACTTACGGTAAATGGCCCGCCTGGCTGACCGCCCAACGACCCCCG
CCCATTGACGTCAATAGTAACGCCAATAGGGACTTTCCATTGACGTCAATGGGTGGAGTATTTACGGTAA
ACTGCCCACTTGGCAGTACATCAAGTGTATCATATGCCAAGTACGCCCCCTATTGACGTCAATGACGGTA
AATGGCCCGCCTGGCATTGTGCCCAGTACATGACCTTATGGGACTTTCCTACTTGGCAGTACATCTACGT
ATTAGTCATCGCTATTACCATGGTCGAGGTGAGCCCCACGTTCTGCTTCACTCTCCCCATCTCCCCCCCC
TCCCCACCCCCAATTTTGTATTTATTTATTTTTTAATTATTTTGTGCAGCGATGGGGGCGGGGGGGGGGG
GGGGGCGCGCGCCRGGGGGGGSGGGGSGGGGSGRGGGGSGGGGSGGGGSGRGGCGGAGAGGKGCGGCGGC
AGCCAATCAGAGCGGCGCGCTCCGAAAGTTTCCTTTTATGGCGAGGCGGCGGCGGCGGCGGCCCTATAAA
AAGCGAAGCGCGCGGCGGGCGGGAGTCGCTGCGACGCTGCCTTCGCCCCGTGCCCCGCTCCGCCGCCGCC
TCGCGCCGCCCGCCCCGGCTCTGACTGACCGCGTTACTCCCACAGGTGAGCGGGCGGGACGGCCCTTCTC
CTCCGGGCTGTAATTAGCTGAGCAAGAGGTAAGGGTTTAAGGGATGGTTGGTTGGTGGGGTATTAATGTT
TAATTACCTGTTTTACAGGCCTGAAATCACTTGGTTTTAGGTTGGAGCGCTTCGACTAGGGATAACAGGG
TAATTGTTTGAATGAGGCTTCAGTACTTTACAGAATCGTTGCCTGCACATCTTGGAAACACTTGCTGGGA
TTACTTCGACTTCTTAACCCAACAGAAGGCTCGAGAAGGTATATTGCTGTTGACAGGATCCACATTAACA
ACTTTAAGTCCAGCAATTTGAGTTAAGGGTGTTGCTCTCAATGATTTCACTAATGGTTCAATTTTTAATT
TCTTTTCTTCTGGTTCAAAATTCAAGTTTCAAGTGAAAGTGTAATATGCACCCATTTCTTTCAATAAATC
TTCTAAATAGTCCACTAATGTTTTATTTTGTTTTTTACAAAATCAAGCAGCCTCTGCTATCAATATAGAA
CCTTGTATTCCATCTTTATCTCTAGCTGAGTCATCAATTACATATCCATAACTTTCTTCATAAGCAAAAA
CAAAATTTAATCCGTTATCTTCTTCTTTAGCAATTTCTCTACCCATTCATTTCAATCCAGTTAAAGTTTT
TACAATCTTAACTCCATATTTTTCCTGAGCGATTCTATCACCCAAATCACTTGTTACAAAACTTGAATAT
AGAGCCGGATTTTTTGGAATGCTATTTAAGCGTTTTAGATTTGATAATTTTCAATCAATTAAAATTGGTC
CTGTTTGATTTCCATCTAATCTTACAAAATGACCATCATGTTTTATTGCCATTCCAAATCTGTCAGCATC
TGGGTCATTCATAATAATAATATCTGCATCATGTTTAATACCATATTCAAGCGGTATTTTTCATGCAGGA
TCAAATTCTGGATTTGGATTTACAACATTTTTCAATGTTTCATCTTCAAATGCACGATCTTCACCCTCAA
TAACGTTATATCCTGATTCACGTAATCTTTTTGGGGTAAATTTAGTTCCTGTTCCATTAACTGCGCTAAA
AATAGGGCCCTGCCTCGGACTTCAAGGGGCTAGAATTCGAGCAATTATCTTGTTTACTAAAACTGAATAC
CTTGCTATCTCTTTGATACATTTTTACAAAGCTGAATTAAAATGGTATAAATTAAATCACTTTTTTCAAT
TCTACCGGGTAGGGGAGGCGCTTTTCCCAAGGCAGTCTGGAGCATGCGCTTTAGCAGCCCCGCTGGGCAC
TTGGCGCTACACAAGTGGCCTCTGGCCTCGCACACATTCCACATCCACCGGTAGGCGCCAACCGGCTCCG
TTCTTTGGTGGCCCCTTCGCGCCACCTTCTACTCCTCCCCTAGTCAGGAAGTTCCCCCCCGCCCCGCAGC
TCGCGTCGTGCAGGACGTGACAAATGGAAGTAGCACGTCTCACTAGTCTCGTGCAGATGGACAGCACCGC
TGAGCAATGGAAGCGGGTAGGCCTTTGGGGCAGCGGCCAATAGCAGCTTTGCTCCTTCGCTTTCTGGGCT
CAGAGGCTGGGAAGGGGTGGGTCCGGGGGCGGGCTCAGGGGCGGGCTCAGGGGCGGGGCGGGCGCCCGAA
GGTCCTCCGGAGGCCCGGCATTCTGCACGCTTCAAAAGCGCACGTCTGCCGCGCTGTTCTCCTCTTCCTC
ATCTCCGGGCCTTTCGACCTTTAATTAACCACCATGGTGTCTAAGGGCGAAGAGCTGATTAAGGAGAACA
TGCACATGAAGCTGTACATGGAGGGCACCGTGGACAACCATCACTTCAAGTGCACATCCGAGGGCGAAGG
CAAGCCCTACGAGGGCACCCAGACCATGAGAATCAAGGTGGTCGAGGGCGGCCCTCTCCCCTTCGCCTTC
GACATCCTGGCTACTAGCTTCCTCTACGGCAGCAAGACCTTCATCAACCACACCCAGGGCATCCCCGACT
TCTTCAAGCAGTCCTTCCCTGAGGGCTTCACATGGGAGAGAGTCACCACATACGAAGACGGGGGCGTGCT
GACCGCTACCCAGGACACCAGCCTCCAGGACGGCTGCCTCATCTACAACGTCAAGATCAGAGGGGTGAAC
TTCACATCCAACGGCCCTGTGATGCAGAAGAAAACACTCGGCTGGGAGGCGTTCACCGAGACGCTGTACC
CCGCTGACGGCGGCCTGGAAGGCAGAAACGACATGGCCCTGAAGCTCGTGGGCGGGAGCCATCTGATCGC
AAACGCCAAGACCACATATAGATCCAAGAAACCCGCTAAGAACCTCAAGATGCCTGGCGTGTACTATGTG
GACTACAGACTGGAAAGAATCAAGGAGGCCAACAACGAGACCTACGTCGAGCAGCACGAGGTGGCAGTGG
CCAGATACTGCGACCTCCCTAGCAAACTGGGGCACAAGCTAAATTAGGTTTAAACATCAACCTCTGGATT
ACAAAATTTGTGAAAGATTGACTGGTATTCTTAACTATGTTGCTCCTTTTACGCTATGTGGATACGCTGC
TTTAATGCCTTTGTATCATGCTATTGCTTCCCGTATGGCTTTCATTTTCTCCTCCTTGTATAAATCCTGG
TTGCTGTCTCTTTATGAGGAGTTGTGGCCCGTTGTCAGGCAACGTGGCGTGGTGTGCACTGTGTTTGCTG
ACGCAACCCCCACTGGTTGGGGCATTGCCACCACCTGTCAGCTCCTTTCCGGGACTTTCGCTTTCCCCCT
CCCTATTGCCACGGCGGAACTCATCGCCGCCTGCCTTGCCCGCTGCTGGACAGGGGCTCGGCTGTTGGGC
ACTGACAATTCCGTGGTGTTGTCGGGGAAGCTGACGTCCTTTCCATGGCTGCTCGCCTGTGTTGCCACCT
GGATTCTGCGCGGGACGTCCTTCTGCTACGTCCCTTCGGCCCTCAATCCAGCGGACCTTCCTTCCCGCGG
CCTGCTGCCGGCTCTGCGGCCTCTTCCGCGTCTTCGCCTTCGCCCTCAGACGAGTCGGATCTCCCTTTGG
GCCGCCTCCCCGCCTGGCCTGCAGGGGTACCTTTAAGACCAATGACTTACAAGGCAGCTGTAGATCTTAG
CCACTTTTTAAAAGAAAAGAGGGGACTGGAAGGGCTAATTCACTCCCAACGAAGACAAGATATCCTTGAT
CTGTGGATCTACCACACACAAGGCTACTTCCCTGATTAGCAGAACTACACACCAGGGCCAGGGGTCAGAT
ATCCACTGACCTTTGGATGGTGCTACAAGCTAGTACCAGTTGAGCCAGATAAGGTAGAAGAGGCCAATAA
AGGAGAGAACACCAGCTTGTTACACCCTGTGAGCCTGCATGGGATGGATGACCCGGAGAGAGAAGTGTTA
GAGTGGAGGTTTGACAGCCGCCTAGCATTTCATCACGTGGCCCGAGAGCTGCATCCGGAGTACTTCAAGA
ACTGCTGATATCGAGCTTGCTACAAGGGACTTTCCGCTGGGGACTTTCCAGGGAGGCGTGGCCTGGGCGG
GACTGGGGAGTGGCGAGCCCTCAGATCCTGCATATAAGCAGCTGCTTTTTGCCTGTACTGGGTCTCTCTG
GTTAGACCAGATCTGAGCCTGGGAGCTCTCTGGCTAACTAGGGAACCCACTGCTTAAGCCTCAATAAAGC
TTGCCTTGAGTGCTTCAAGTAGTGTGTGCCCGTCTGTTGTGTGACTCTGGTAACTAGAGATCCCTCAGAC
CCTTTTAGTCAGTGTGGAAAATCTCTAGCAGTAGTAGTTCATGTCATCTTATTATTCAGTATTTATAACT
TGCAAAGAAATGAATATCAGAGAGTGAGAGGCCTTGACATTGCTAGCGTTTTACCGTCGACCTCTAGCTA
GAGCTTGGCGTAATCATGGTCATAGCTGTTTCCTGTGTGAAATTGTTATCCGCTCACAATTCCACACAAC
ATACGAGCCGGAAGCATAAAGTGTAAAGCCTGGGGTGCCTAATGAGTGAGCTAACTCACATTAATTGCGT
TGCGCTCACTGCCCGCTTTCCAGTCGGGAAACCTGTCGTGCCAGCTGCATTAATGAATCGGCCAACGCGC
GGGGAGAGGCGGTTTGCGTATTGGGCGCTCTTCCGCTTCCTCGCTCACTGACTCGCTGCGCTCGGTCGTT
CGGCTGCGGCGAGCGGTATCAGCTCACTCAAAGGCGGTAATACGGTTATCCACAGAATCAGGGGATAACG
CAGGAAAGAACATGTGAGCAAAAGGCCAGCAAAAGGCCAGGAACCGTAAAAAGGCCGCGTTGCTGGCGTT
TTTCCATAGGCTCCGCCCCCCTGACGAGCATCACAAAAATCGACGCTCAAGTCAGAGGTGGCGAAACCCG
ACAGGACTATAAAGATACCAGGCGTTTCCCCCTGGAAGCTCCCTCGTGCGCTCTCCTGTTCCGACCCTGC
CGCTTACCGGATACCTGTCCGCCTTTCTCCCTTCGGGAAGCGTGGCGCTTTCTCATAGCTCACGCTGTAG
GTATCTCAGTTCGGTGTAGGTCGTTCGCTCCAAGCTGGGCTGTGTGCACGAACCCCCCGTTCAGCCCGAC
CGCTGCGCCTTATCCGGTAACTATCGTCTTGAGTCCAACCCGGTAAGACACGACTTATCGCCACTGGCAG
CAGCCACTGGTAACAGGATTAGCAGAGCGAGGTATGTAGGCGGTGCTACAGAGTTCTTGAAGTGGTGGCC
TAACTACGGCTACACTAGAAGAACAGTATTTGGTATCTGCGCTCTGCTGAAGCCAGTTACCTTCGGAAAA
AGAGTTGGTAGCTCTTGATCCGGCAAACAAACCACCGCTGGTAGCGGTGGTTTTTTTGTTTGCAAGCAGC
AGATTACGCGCAGAAAAAAAGGATCTCAAGAAGATCCTTTGATCTTTTCTACGGGGTCTGACGCTCAGTG
GAACGAAAACTCACGTTAAGGGATTTTGGTCATGAGATTATCAAAAAGGATCTTCACCTAGATCCTTTTA
AATTAAAAATGAAGTTTTAAATCAATCTAAAGTATATATGAGTAAACTTGGTCTGACAGTTACCAATGCT
TAATCAGTGAGGCACCTATCTCAGCGATCTGTCTATTTCGTTCATCCATAGTTGCCTGACTCCCCGTCGT
GTAGATAACTACGATACGGGAGGGCTTACCATCTGGCCCCAGTGCTGCAATGATACCGCGAGACCCACGC
TCACCGGCTCCAGATTTATCAGCAATAAACCAGCCAGCCGGAAGGGCCGAGCGCAGAAGTGGTCCTGCAA
CTTTATCCGCCTCCATCCAGTCTATTAATTGTTGCCGGGAAGCTAGAGTAAGTAGTTCGCCAGTTAATAG
TTTGCGCAACGTTGTTGCCATTGCTACAGGCATCGTGGTGTCACGCTCGTCGTTTGGTATGGCTTCATTC
AGCTCCGGTTCCCAACGATCAAGGCGAGTTACATGATCCCCCATGTTGTGCAAAAAAGCGGTTAGCTCCT
TCGGTCCTCCGATCGTTGTCAGAAGTAAGTTGGCCGCAGTGTTATCACTCATGGTTATGGCAGCACTGCA
TAATTCTCTTACTGTCATGCCATCCGTAAGATGCTTTTCTGTGACTGGTGAGTACTCAACCAAGTCATTC
TGAGAATAGTGTATGCGGCGACCGAGTTGCTCTTGCCCGGCGTCAATACGGGATAATACCGCGCCACATA
GCAGAACTTTAAAAGTGCTCATCATTGGAAAACGTTCTTCGGGGCGAAAACTCTCAAGGATCTTACCGCT
GTTGAGATCCAGTTCGATGTAACCCACTCGTGCACCCAACTGATCTTCAGCATCTTTTACTTTCACCAGC
GTTTCTGGGTGAGCAAAAACAGGAAGGCAAAATGCCGCAAAAAAGGGAATAAGGGCGACACGGAAATGTT
GAATACTCATACTCTTCCTTTTTCAATATTATTGAAGCATTTATCAGGGTTATTGTCTCATGAGCGGATA
CATATTTGAATGTATTTAGAAAAATAAACAAATAGGGGTTCCGCGCACATTTCCCCGAAAAGTGCCACCT
GACGTCGACGGATCGGGAGATCAACTTGTTTATTGCAGCTTATAATGGTTACAAATAAAGCAATAGCATC
ACAAATTTCACAAATAAAGCATTTTTTTCACTGCATTCTAGTTGTGGTTTGTCCAAACTCATCAATGTAT
CTTATCATGTCTGGATCAACTGGATAACTCAAGCTAACCAAAATCATCCCAAACTTCCCACCCCATACCC
TATTACCACTGCCAATTACCTGTGGTTTCATTTACTCTAAACCTGTGATTCCTCTGAATTATTTTCATTT
TAAAGAAATTGTATTTGTTAAATATGTACTACAAACTTAGTAGTT
Features (pLannotate 1.2.2; 24 found; start..end, strand, type, name):
    376..633     +  LTR            5' LTR (truncated): truncated 5' long terminal repeat (LTR) from HIV-1
    680..805     +  misc_feature   HIV-1 Ψ: packaging signal of human immunodeficiency virus type 1
    789..1127    +  CDS            HIV-1 gag (fragment): gag protein from human immunodeficiency virus 1; gag
   1302..1535    +  misc_feature   RRE: The Rev response element (RRE) of HIV-1 allows for Rev-dependent mRNA export from the nucleus to the cytoplasm.
   1912..2012    +  CDS            Rev (fragment): human immunodeficiency virus 1 (HIV-1) Rev protein; rev; enhances nuclear export of unspliced and incompletely spliced viral mRNAs
   2027..2142    +  misc_feature   cPPT/CTS: central polypurine tract and central termination sequence of HIV-1 (lacking the first T)
   2187..2472    +  enhancer       CMV enhancer: human cytomegalovirus immediate early enhancer; contains an 18-bp deletion relative to the standard CMV enhancer
   2474..2751    +  promoter       chicken β-actin promoter: No description available
   2752..2950    +  intron         hybrid intron (fragment): hybrid between chicken β-actin (CBA) and minute virus of mice (MMV) introns (Gray et al., 2011)
   3930..4053    +  ncRNA          3' miR-30a: sequence downstream of the 71-nt precursor of the human miR-30a microRNA (Zeng et al., 2002) miRNA
   4067..4566    +  promoter       PGK promoter: mouse phosphoglycerate kinase 1 promoter
   4584..5294    +  CDS            mTagBFP2: mTagBFP2 is a basic (constitutively fluorescent) blue fluorescent protein published in 2011, derived from Entacmaea quadricolor. It is reported to be a very rapidly-maturing monomer with very low acid sensitivity.
   5306..5893    +  misc_feature   WPRE: woodchuck hepatitis virus posttranscriptional regulatory element
   5907..6305    +  CDS            nef (fragment): NEF_HV1BR - Experimental evidence at protein level: Swiss-Prot protein existence level 1. Extracellular Nef protein targets CD4(+) T-lymphocytes for apoptosis by interacting with CXCR4 surface receptors (PubMed:14990729). From Human immunodeficiency virus type 1 group M subtype B (isolate BRU/LAI) (HIV-1).
   6353..6610    +  LTR            5' LTR (truncated): truncated 5' long terminal repeat (LTR) from HIV-1
   6763..6779    -  protein_bind   lac operator: The lac repressor binds to the lac operator to inhibit transcription in E. coli. This inhibition can be relieved by adding lactose or isopropyl-β-D-thiogalactopyranoside (IPTG). lac repressor encoded by lacI
   6787..6817    -  promoter       lac promoter: promoter for the E. coli lac operon
   6832..6853    -  protein_bind   CAP binding site: CAP binding activates transcription in the presence of cAMP. E. coli catabolite activator protein
   6866..6958    -  CDS            lacI (fragment): lac repressor; lacI; The lac repressor binds to the lac operator to inhibit transcription in E. coli. This inhibition can be relieved by adding lactose or isopropyl-β-D-thiogalactopyranoside (IPTG).
   7141..7729    -  rep_origin     ori: high-copy-number ColE1/pMB1/pBR322/pUC origin of replication
   7900..8760    -  CDS            AmpR: β-lactamase; bla; confers resistance to ampicillin, carbenicillin, and related antibiotics
   8761..8865    -  promoter       AmpR promoter: bla
   8913..9047    +  polyA_signal   SV40 poly(A) signal: SV40 polyadenylation signal
   9214..328     +  CDS            nef (fragment) (across the origin): NEF_HV1BR - Experimental evidence at protein level: Swiss-Prot protein existence level 1. Extracellular Nef protein targets CD4(+) T-lymphocytes for apoptosis by interacting with CXCR4 surface receptors (PubMed:14990729). From Human immunodeficiency virus type 1 group M subtype B (isolate BRU/LAI) (HIV-1).
