[The description below was written by a language model from this plasmid's Addgene catalogue record and pLannotate feature annotations shown in this document.]
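Description:
LBAPTW is an HIV-1-based lentiviral transfer vector built on the pLVX-Puro backbone. It serves as an empty shRNAmir backbone for RNA interference and carries a blue fluorescent reporter. It is propagated in E. coli as a high-copy plasmid through a ColE1/pUC-type origin and is selected with ampicillin via the β-lactamase gene. Remnants of the lac promoter/operator region and an SV40 poly(A) signal lie in the bacterial portion of the plasmid. The viral portion is bounded by two HIV-1 LTRs, both annotated as truncated. It contains the Ψ packaging signal with an adjoining gag fragment, the Rev response element for Rev-dependent nuclear export of the genomic RNA, and the cPPT/CTS element, which aids nuclear import of the proviral DNA. Fragments of rev and nef are also annotated as residual viral sequence.

The payload consists of two expression units. The first is driven by the CBH promoter, which combines the CMV enhancer, the chicken β-actin promoter and a hybrid CBA/MVM intron. It drives the synthetic miR-AB cassette, a microRNA-based scaffold into which shRNA sequences are cloned so that they are transcribed by Pol II and processed like an endogenous miRNA. The feature table annotates only a 3' miR-30a flanking sequence at the end of this unit. About 1 kb between the intron and that flank carries no annotation, so the record does not show the detailed layout of the scaffold. Downstream, a mouse PGK promoter independently expresses mTagBFP2, followed by a WPRE that enhances transcript stability and expression. No puromycin resistance gene is annotated despite the backbone's name, so transduced cells are identified by blue fluorescence. The associated toolkit uses colour-coded reporters of this kind to track multiplexed knockdowns at the single-cell level.
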