Addgene plasmid #205659: LBAPTW
Purpose: shRNAmir backbone for RNA interference, with mTagBFP2 reporter
Depositing lab: Dapeng Wang. Depositing organization: Shandong Medical and Pharmaceutical University. Publication: miR-AB, a miRNA-based shRNA viral toolkit for multicolor-barcoded multiplex RNAi at a single-cell level. Wang D, Xiu J, Zhao J, Luo J. EMBO Rep. 2022 Apr 5;23(4):e53691. doi: 10.15252/embr.202153691. Epub 2022 Feb 24. PubMed 35201651.
Backbone
  Vector backbone: pLVX-Puro
  Backbone manufacturer: Clontech
  Vector type: Lentiviral
Growth in bacteria
  Bacterial resistance: Ampicillin, 100 μg/mL
  Growth temperature: 37°C
  Growth strain: NEB Stable
  Copy number: High Copy
Gene/Insert
  Gene/Insert name: miR-AB
  Species: Synthetic
  Promoter: CBH
  Cloning method: Restriction Enzyme; 5′ cloning site BamHI (unknown if destroyed); 3′ cloning site ApaI (unknown if destroyed)
  Sequencing primers: 3′ PGK Reverse: GCCAGAGGCCACTTGTGTAG
Terms and licenses: Academic/Nonprofit Terms; Industry Terms: Not Available to Industry
How to cite: LBAPTW was a gift from Dapeng Wang (Addgene plasmid # 205659 ; http://n2t.net/addgene:205659 ; RRID:Addgene_205659)
